>Addgene plasmid #132435 | pKLF6.1.0-gDNA | depositor full sequence | sequence record 254393 | Full Sequence
TAGAGCTAGAAATAGCAAGTTAAAATAAGGCTAGTCCGTTATCAACTTGAAAAAGTGGCACCGAGTCGGT
GCTTTTTTGTTTTAGAGCTAGAAATAGCAAGTTAAAATAAGGCTAGTCCGTTTTTAGCGCGTGCGCCAAT
TCTGCAGACAAATGGCTCTAGAGGTACCCGTTACATAACTTACGGTAAATGGCCCGCCTGGCTGACCGCC
CAACGACCCCCGCCCATTGACGTCAATAGTAACGCCAATAGGGACTTTCCATTGACGTCAATGGGTGGAG
TATTTACGGTAAACTGCCCACTTGGCAGTACATCAAGTGTATCATATGCCAAGTACGCCCCCTATTGACG
TCAATGACGGTAAATGGCCCGCCTGGCATTGTGCCCAGTACATGACCTTATGGGACTTTCCTACTTGGCA
GTACATCTACGTATTAGTCATCGCTATTACCATGGTCGAGGTGAGCCCCACGTTCTGCTTCACTCTCCCC
ATCTCCCCCCCCTCCCCACCCCCAATTTTGTATTTATTTATTTTTTAATTATTTTGTGCAGCGATGGGGG
CGGGGGGGGGGGGGGGGCGCGCGCCAGGCGGGGCGGGGCGGGGCGAGGGGCGGGGCGGGGCGAGGCGGAG
AGGTGCGGCGGCAGCCAATCAGAGCGGCGCGCTCCGAAAGTTTCCTTTTATGGCGAGGCGGCGGCGGCGG
CGGCCCTATAAAAAGCGAAGCGCGCGGCGGGCGGGAGTCGCTGCGACGCTGCCTTCGCCCCGTGCCCCGC
TCCGCCGCCGCCTCGCGCCGCCCGCCCCGGCTCTGACTGACCGCGTTACTCCCACAGGTGAGCGGGCGGG
ACGGCCCTTCTCCTCCGGGCTGTAATTAGCTGAGCAAGAGGTAAGGGTTTAAGGGATGGTTGGTTGGTGG
GGTATTAATGTTTAATTACCTGGAGCACCTGCCTGAAATCACTTTTTTTCAGGTTGGACCGGTGCCACCA
TGGACTATAAGGACCACGACGGAGACTACAAGGATCATGATATTGATTACAAAGACGATGACGATAAGAT
GGCCCCAAAGAAGAAGCGGAAGGTCGGTATCCACGGAGTCCCAGCAGCCGACAAGAAGTACAGCATCGGC
CTGGACATCGGCACCAACTCTGTGGGCTGGGCCGTGATCACCGACGAGTACAAGGTGCCCAGCAAGAAAT
TCAAGGTGCTGGGCAACACCGACCGGCACAGCATCAAGAAGAACCTGATCGGAGCCCTGCTGTTCGACAG
CGGCGAAACAGCCGAGGCCACCCGGCTGAAGAGAACCGCCAGAAGAAGATACACCAGACGGAAGAACCGG
ATCTGCTATCTGCAAGAGATCTTCAGCAACGAGATGGCCAAGGTGGACGACAGCTTCTTCCACAGACTGG
AAGAGTCCTTCCTGGTGGAAGAGGATAAGAAGCACGAGCGGCACCCCATCTTCGGCAACATCGTGGACGA
GGTGGCCTACCACGAGAAGTACCCCACCATCTACCACCTGAGAAAGAAACTGGTGGACAGCACCGACAAG
GCCGACCTGCGGCTGATCTATCTGGCCCTGGCCCACATGATCAAGTTCCGGGGCCACTTCCTGATCGAGG
GCGACCTGAACCCCGACAACAGCGACGTGGACAAGCTGTTCATCCAGCTGGTGCAGACCTACAACCAGCT
GTTCGAGGAAAACCCCATCAACGCCAGCGGCGTGGACGCCAAGGCCATCCTGTCTGCCAGACTGAGCAAG
AGCAGACGGCTGGAAAATCTGATCGCCCAGCTGCCCGGCGAGAAGAAGAATGGCCTGTTCGGAAACCTGA
TTGCCCTGAGCCTGGGCCTGACCCCCAACTTCAAGAGCAACTTCGACCTGGCCGAGGATGCCAAACTGCA
GCTGAGCAAGGACACCTACGACGACGACCTGGACAACCTGCTGGCCCAGATCGGCGACCAGTACGCCGAC
CTGTTTCTGGCCGCCAAGAACCTGTCCGACGCCATCCTGCTGAGCGACATCCTGAGAGTGAACACCGAGA
TCACCAAGGCCCCCCTGAGCGCCTCTATGATCAAGAGATACGACGAGCACCACCAGGACCTGACCCTGCT
GAAAGCTCTCGTGCGGCAGCAGCTGCCTGAGAAGTACAAAGAGATTTTCTTCGACCAGAGCAAGAACGGC
TACGCCGGCTACATTGACGGCGGAGCCAGCCAGGAAGAGTTCTACAAGTTCATCAAGCCCATCCTGGAAA
AGATGGACGGCACCGAGGAACTGCTCGTGAAGCTGAACAGAGAGGACCTGCTGCGGAAGCAGCGGACCTT
CGACAACGGCAGCATCCCCCACCAGATCCACCTGGGAGAGCTGCACGCCATTCTGCGGCGGCAGGAAGAT
TTTTACCCATTCCTGAAGGACAACCGGGAAAAGATCGAGAAGATCCTGACCTTCCGCATCCCCTACTACG
TGGGCCCTCTGGCCAGGGGAAACAGCAGATTCGCCTGGATGACCAGAAAGAGCGAGGAAACCATCACCCC
CTGGAACTTCGAGGAAGTGGTGGACAAGGGCGCTTCCGCCCAGAGCTTCATCGAGCGGATGACCAACTTC
GATAAGAACCTGCCCAACGAGAAGGTGCTGCCCAAGCACAGCCTGCTGTACGAGTACTTCACCGTGTATA
ACGAGCTGACCAAAGTGAAATACGTGACCGAGGGAATGAGAAAGCCCGCCTTCCTGAGCGGCGAGCAGAA
AAAGGCCATCGTGGACCTGCTGTTCAAGACCAACCGGAAAGTGACCGTGAAGCAGCTGAAAGAGGACTAC
TTCAAGAAAATCGAGTGCTTCGACTCCGTGGAAATCTCCGGCGTGGAAGATCGGTTCAACGCCTCCCTGG
GCACATACCACGATCTGCTGAAAATTATCAAGGACAAGGACTTCCTGGACAATGAGGAAAACGAGGACAT
TCTGGAAGATATCGTGCTGACCCTGACACTGTTTGAGGACAGAGAGATGATCGAGGAACGGCTGAAAACC
TATGCCCACCTGTTCGACGACAAAGTGATGAAGCAGCTGAAGCGGCGGAGATACACCGGCTGGGGCAGGC
TGAGCCGGAAGCTGATCAACGGCATCCGGGACAAGCAGTCCGGCAAGACAATCCTGGATTTCCTGAAGTC
CGACGGCTTCGCCAACAGAAACTTCATGCAGCTGATCCACGACGACAGCCTGACCTTTAAAGAGGACATC
CAGAAAGCCCAGGTGTCCGGCCAGGGCGATAGCCTGCACGAGCACATTGCCAATCTGGCCGGCAGCCCCG
CCATTAAGAAGGGCATCCTGCAGACAGTGAAGGTGGTGGACGAGCTCGTGAAAGTGATGGGCCGGCACAA
GCCCGAGAACATCGTGATCGAAATGGCCAGAGAGAACCAGACCACCCAGAAGGGACAGAAGAACAGCCGC
GAGAGAATGAAGCGGATCGAAGAGGGCATCAAAGAGCTGGGCAGCCAGATCCTGAAAGAACACCCCGTGG
AAAACACCCAGCTGCAGAACGAGAAGCTGTACCTGTACTACCTGCAGAATGGGCGGGATATGTACGTGGA
CCAGGAACTGGACATCAACCGGCTGTCCGACTACGATGTGGACCATATCGTGCCTCAGAGCTTTCTGAAG
GACGACTCCATCGACAACAAGGTGCTGACCAGAAGCGACAAGAACCGGGGCAAGAGCGACAACGTGCCCT
CCGAAGAGGTCGTGAAGAAGATGAAGAACTACTGGCGGCAGCTGCTGAACGCCAAGCTGATTACCCAGAG
AAAGTTCGACAATCTGACCAAGGCCGAGAGAGGCGGCCTGAGCGAACTGGATAAGGCCGGCTTCATCAAG
AGACAGCTGGTGGAAACCCGGCAGATCACAAAGCACGTGGCACAGATCCTGGACTCCCGGATGAACACTA
AGTACGACGAGAATGACAAGCTGATCCGGGAAGTGAAAGTGATCACCCTGAAGTCCAAGCTGGTGTCCGA
TTTCCGGAAGGATTTCCAGTTTTACAAAGTGCGCGAGATCAACAACTACCACCACGCCCACGACGCCTAC
CTGAACGCCGTCGTGGGAACCGCCCTGATCAAAAAGTACCCTAAGCTGGAAAGCGAGTTCGTGTACGGCG
ACTACAAGGTGTACGACGTGCGGAAGATGATCGCCAAGAGCGAGCAGGAAATCGGCAAGGCTACCGCCAA
GTACTTCTTCTACAGCAACATCATGAACTTTTTCAAGACCGAGATTACCCTGGCCAACGGCGAGATCCGG
AAGCGGCCTCTGATCGAGACAAACGGCGAAACCGGGGAGATCGTGTGGGATAAGGGCCGGGATTTTGCCA
CCGTGCGGAAAGTGCTGAGCATGCCCCAAGTGAATATCGTGAAAAAGACCGAGGTGCAGACAGGCGGCTT
CAGCAAAGAGTCTATCCTGCCCAAGAGGAACAGCGATAAGCTGATCGCCAGAAAGAAGGACTGGGACCCT
AAGAAGTACGGCGGCTTCGACAGCCCCACCGTGGCCTATTCTGTGCTGGTGGTGGCCAAAGTGGAAAAGG
GCAAGTCCAAGAAACTGAAGAGTGTGAAAGAGCTGCTGGGGATCACCATCATGGAAAGAAGCAGCTTCGA
GAAGAATCCCATCGACTTTCTGGAAGCCAAGGGCTACAAAGAAGTGAAAAAGGACCTGATCATCAAGCTG
CCTAAGTACTCCCTGTTCGAGCTGGAAAACGGCCGGAAGAGAATGCTGGCCTCTGCCGGCGAACTGCAGA
AGGGAAACGAACTGGCCCTGCCCTCCAAATATGTGAACTTCCTGTACCTGGCCAGCCACTATGAGAAGCT
GAAGGGCTCCCCCGAGGATAATGAGCAGAAACAGCTGTTTGTGGAACAGCACAAGCACTACCTGGACGAG
ATCATCGAGCAGATCAGCGAGTTCTCCAAGAGAGTGATCCTGGCCGACGCTAATCTGGACAAAGTGCTGT
CCGCCTACAACAAGCACCGGGATAAGCCCATCAGAGAGCAGGCCGAGAATATCATCCACCTGTTTACCCT
GACCAATCTGGGAGCCCCTGCCGCCTTCAAGTACTTTGACACCACCATCGACCGGAAGAGGTACACCAGC
ACCAAAGAGGTGCTGGACGCCACCCTGATCCACCAGAGCATCACCGGCCTGTACGAGACACGGATCGACC
TGTCTCAGCTGGGAGGCGACAAAAGGCCGGCGGCCACGAAAAAGGCCGGCCAGGCAAAAAAGAAAAAGTA
AGAATTCCTAGAGCTCGCTGATCAGCCTCGACTGTGCCTTCTAGTTGCCAGCCATCTGTTGTTTGCCCCT
CCCCCGTGCCTTCCTTGACCCTGGAAGGTGCCACTCCCACTGTCCTTTCCTAATAAAATGAGGAAATTGC
ATCGCATTGTCTGAGTAGGTGTCATTCTATTCTGGGGGGTGGGGTGGGGCAGGACAGCAAGGGGGAGGAT
TGGGAAGAGAATAGCAGGCATGCTGGGGAGCGGCCGCAGGAACCCCTAGTGATGGAGTTGGCCACTCCCT
CTCTGCGCGCTCGCTCGCTCACTGAGGCCGGGCGACCAAAGGTCGCCCGACGCCCGGGCTTTGCCCGGGC
GGCCTCAGTGAGCGAGCGAGCGCGCAGCTGCCTGCAGGGGCGCCTGATGCGGTATTTTCTCCTTACGCAT
CTGTGCGGTATTTCACACCGCATA
[142 nt withheld, positions 5695-5836]
C
[141 nt withheld, positions 5838-5978]
CCTTTGACGTTGGAGTCCACGTTCTTT
[37 nt withheld, positions 6006-6042]
ACCCTATCTCGGGCTATTCTTTTGATTTATAAGGGATTTTGCCGATTTCGGCCTATTGGTTAAAAAATGA
GCTGATTTAACAAAAATTTAACGCGAATTTTAACAAAATATTAACGTTTACAATTTTATGGTGCACTCTC
AGTACAATCTGCTCTGATGCCGCATAGTTAAGCCAGCCCCGACACCCGCCAACACCCGCTGACGCGCCCT
GACGGGCTTGTCTGCTCCCGGCATCCGCTTACAGACAAGCTGTGACCGTCTCCGGGAGCTGCATGTGTCA
GAGGTTTTCACCGTCATCACCGAAACGCGCGAGACGAAAGGGCCTCGTGATACGCCTATTTTTATAGGTT
AATGTCATGATAATAATGGTTTCTTAGACGTCAGGTGGCACTTTTCGGGGAAATGTGCGCGGAACCCCTA
TTTGTTTATTTTTCTAAATACATTCAAATATGTATCCGCTCATGAGACAATAACCCTGATAAATGCTTCA
ATAATATTGAAAAAGGAAGAGTATGAGTATTCAACATTTCCGTGTCGCCCTTATTCCCTTTTTTGCGGCA
TTTTGCCTTCCTGTTTTTGCTCACCCAGAAACGCTGGTGAAAGTAAAAGATGCTGAAGATCAGTTGGGTG
CACGAGTGGGTTACATCGAACTGGATCTCAACAGCGGTAAGATCCTTGAGAGTTTTCGCCCCGAAGAACG
TTTTCCAATGATGAGCACTTTTAAAGTTCTGCTATGTGGCGCGGTATTATCCCGTATTGACGCCGGGCAA
GAGCAACTCGGTCGCCGCATACACTATTCTCAGAATGACTTGGTTGAGTACTCACCAGTCACAGAAAAGC
ATCTTACGGATGGCATGACAGTAAGAGAATTATGCAGTGCTGCCATAACCATGAGTGATAACACTGCGGC
CAACTTACTTCTGACAACGATCGGAGGACCGAAGGAGCTAACCGCTTTTTTGCACAACATGGGGGATCAT
GTAACTCGCCTTGATCGTTGGGAACCGGAGCTGAATGAAGCCATACCAAACGACGAGCGTGACACCACGA
TGCCTGTAGCAATGGCAACAACGTTGCGCAAACTATTAACTGGCGAACTACTTACTCTAGCTTCCCGGCA
ACAATTAATAGACTGGATGGAGGCGGATAAAGTTGCAGGACCACTTCTGCGCTCGGCCCTTCCGGCTGGC
TGGTTTATTGCTGATAAATCTGGAGCCGGTGAGCGTGGAAGCCGCGGTATCATTGCAGCACTGGGGCCAG
ATGGTAAGCCCTCCCGTATCGTAGTTATCTACACGACGGGGAGTCAGGCAACTATGGATGAACGAAATAG
ACAGATCGCTGAGATAGGTGCCTCACTGATTAAGCATTGGTAACTGTCAGACCAAGTTTACTCATATATA
CTTTAGATTGATTTAAAACTTCATTTTTAATTTAAAAGGATCTAGGTGAAGATCCTTTTTGATAATCTCA
TGACCAAAATCCCTTAACGTGAGTTTTCGTTCCACTGAGCGTCAGACCCCGTAGAAAAGATCAAAGGATC
TTCTTGAGATCCTTTTTTTCTGCGCGTAATCTGCTGCTTGCAAACAAAAAAACCACCGCTACCAGCGGTG
GTTTGTTTGCCGGATCAAGAGCTACCAACTCTTTTTCCGAAGGTAACTGGCTTCAGCAGAGCGCAGATAC
CAAATACTGTCCTTCTAGTGTAGCCGTAGTTAGGCCACCACTTCAAGAACTCTGTAGCACCGCCTACATA
CCTCGCTCTGCTAATCCTGTTACCAGTGGCTGCTGCCAGTGGCGATAAGTCGTGTCTTACCGGGTTGGAC
TCAAGACGATAGTTACCGGATAAGGCGCAGCGGTCGGGCTGAACGGGGGGTTCGTGCACACAGCCCAGCT
TGGAGCGAACGACCTACACCGAACTGAGATACCTACAGCGTGAGCTATGAGAAAGCGCCACGCTTCCCGA
AGGGAGAAAGGCGGACAGGTATCCGGTAAGCGGCAGGGTCGGAACAGGAGAGCGCACGAGGGAGCTTCCA
GGGGGAAACGCCTGGTATCTTTATAGTCCTGTCGGGTTTCGCCACCTCTGACTTGAGCGTCGATTTTTGT
GATGCTCGTCAGGGGGGCGGAGCCTATGGAAAAACGCCAGCAACGCGGCCTTTTTACGGTTCCTGGCCTT
TTGCTGGCCTTTTGCTCACATGTGAGGGCCTATTTCCCATGATTCCTTCATATTTGCATATACGATACAA
GGCTGTTAGAGAGATAATTGGAATTAATTTGACTGTAAACACAAAGATATTAGTACAAAATACGTGACGT
AGAAAGTAATAATTTCTTGGGTAGTTTGCAGTTTTAAAATTATGTTTTAAAATGGACTATCATATGCTTA
CCGTAACTTGAAAGTATTTCGATTTCTTGGCTTTATATATCTTGTGGAAAGGACGAAACACCACATGAAG
AGGCACCTCTGAGTTT
Features (pLannotate 1.2.2; 18 found; start..end, strand, type, name):
     79..122     +  misc_RNA       gRNA scaffold (fragment): guide RNA scaffold for the Streptococcus pyogenes CRISPR/Cas9 system
    169..454     +  enhancer       CMV enhancer: human cytomegalovirus immediate early enhancer; contains an 18-bp deletion relative to the standard CMV enhancer
    456..733     +  promoter       chicken β-actin promoter: No description available
    734..962     +  intron         hybrid intron: hybrid between chicken β-actin (CBA) and minute virus of mice (MMV) introns (Gray et al., 2011)
   1100..2701    +  CDS            Cas9(N): N-terminal portion of Streptococcus pyogenes Cas9 (Zetsche et al., 2015)
   2702..5200    +  CDS            Cas9(C): C-terminal portion of Streptococcus pyogenes Cas9 (Zetsche et al., 2015)
   5201..5248    +  CDS            nucleoplasmin NLS: bipartite nuclear localization signal from nucleoplasmin
   5282..5393    +  polyA_signal   bGH poly(A) signal: bovine growth hormone polyadenylation signal
   5498..5638    +  repeat_region  AAV2 ITR: inverted terminal repeat of adeno-associated virus serotype 2 inverted
   5643..5694    -  misc_feature   bom (fragment): basis of mobility region from pBR322
   5713..6093    +  rep_origin     M13 ori (sequence partly withheld): M13 bacteriophage origin of replication; arrow indicates direction of (+) strand synthesis
   6169..6218    -  misc_feature   bom (fragment): basis of mobility region from pBR322
   6320..6355    -  CDS            rop (fragment): Rop protein, which maintains plasmids at low copy number; rop
   6450..6554    +  promoter       AmpR promoter: bla
   6555..7415    +  CDS            AmpR: β-lactamase; bla; confers resistance to ampicillin, carbenicillin, and related antibiotics
   7586..8174    +  rep_origin     ori: high-copy-number ColE1/pMB1/pBR322/pUC origin of replication
   8236..8476    +  promoter       U6 promoter: RNA polymerase III promoter for human U6 snRNA
   8505..72      +  misc_RNA       gRNA scaffold (across the origin): guide RNA scaffold for the Streptococcus pyogenes CRISPR/Cas9 system
