>Addgene plasmid #132435 | pKLF6.1.0-gDNA | addgene full sequence | sequence record 266217 | Addgene NGS Result
GAGGGCCTATTTCCCATGATTCCTTCATATTTGCATATACGATACAAGGCTGTTAGAGAGATAATTGGAA
TTAATTTGACTGTAAACACAAAGATATTAGTACAAAATACGTGACGTAGAAAGTAATAATTTCTTGGGTA
GTTTGCAGTTTTAAAATTATGTTTTAAAATGGACTATCATATGCTTACCGTAACTTGAAAGTATTTCGAT
TTCTTGGCTTTATATATCTTGTGGAAAGGACGAAACACCGACATGAAGAGGCACCTCTGAGTTTTAGAGC
TAGAAATAGCAAGTTAAAATAAGGCTAGTCCGTTATCAACTTGAAAAAGTGGCACCGAGTCGGTGCTTTT
TTGTTTTAGAGCTAGAAATAGCAAGTTAAAATAAGGCTAGTCCGTTTTTAGCGCGTGCGCCAATTCTGCA
GACAAATGGCTCTAGAGGTACCCGTTACATAACTTACGGTAAATGGCCCGCCTGGCTGACCGCCCAACGA
CCCCCGCCCATTGACGTCAATAGTAACGCCAATAGGGACTTTCCATTGACGTCAATGGGTGGAGTATTTA
CGGTAAACTGCCCACTTGGCAGTACATCAAGTGTATCATATGCCAAGTACGCCCCCTATTGACGTCAATG
ACGGTAAATGGCCCGCCTGGCATTGTGCCCAGTACATGACCTTATGGGACTTTCCTACTTGGCAGTACAT
CTACGTATTAGTCATCGCTATTACCATGGTCGAGGTGAGCCCCACGTTCTGCTTCACTCTCCCCATCTCC
CCCCCCTCCCCACCCCCAATTTTGTATTTATTTATTTTTTAATTATTTTGTGCAGCGATGGGGGCGGGGG
GGGGGGGGGGCGCGCGCCAGGCGGGGCGGGGCGGGGCGAGGGGCGGGGCGGGGCGAGGCGGAGAGGTGCG
GCGGCAGCCAATCAGAGCGGCGCGCTCCGAAAGTTTCCTTTTATGGCGAGGCGGCGGCGGCGGCGGCCCT
ATAAAAAGCGAAGCGCGCGGCGGGCGGGAGTCGCTGCGCGCTGCCTTCGCCCCGTGCCCCGCTCCGCCGC
CGCCTCGCGCCGCCCGCCCCGGCTCTGACTGACCGCGTTACTCCCACAGGTGAGCGGGCGGGACGGCCCT
TCTCCTCCGGGCTGTAATTAGCTGAGCAAGAGGTAAGGGTTTAAGGGATGGTTGGTTGGTGGGGTATTAA
TGTTTAATTACCTGGAGCACCTGCCTGAAATCACTTTTTTTCAGGTTGGACCGGTGCCACCATGGACTAT
AAGGACCACGACGGAGACTACAAGGATCATGATATTGATTACAAAGACGATGACGATAAGATGGCCCCAA
AGAAGAAGCGGAAGGTCGGTATCCACGGAGTCCCAGCAGCCGACAAGAAGTACAGCATCGGCCTGGACAT
CGGCACCAACTCTGTGGGCTGGGCCGTGATCACCGACGAGTACAAGGTGCCCAGCAAGAAATTCAAGGTG
CTGGGCAACACCGACCGGCACAGCATCAAGAAGAACCTGATCGGAGCCCTGCTGTTCGACAGCGGCGAAA
CAGCCGAGGCCACCCGGCTGAAGAGAACCGCCAGAAGAAGATACACCAGACGGAAGAACCGGATCTGCTA
TCTGCAAGAGATCTTCAGCAACGAGATGGCCAAGGTGGACGACAGCTTCTTCCACAGACTGGAAGAGTCC
TTCCTGGTGGAAGAGGATAAGAAGCACGAGCGGCACCCCATCTTCGGCAACATCGTGGACGAGGTGGCCT
ACCACGAGAAGTACCCCACCATCTACCACCTGAGAAAGAAACTGGTGGACAGCACCGACAAGGCCGACCT
GCGGCTGATCTATCTGGCCCTGGCCCACATGATCAAGTTCCGGGGCCACTTCCTGATCGAGGGCGACCTG
AACCCCGACAACAGCGACGTGGACAAGCTGTTCATCCAGCTGGTGCAGACCTACAACCAGCTGTTCGAGG
AAAACCCCATCAACGCCAGCGGCGTGGACGCCAAGGCCATCCTGTCTGCCAGACTGAGCAAGAGCAGACG
GCTGGAAAATCTGATCGCCCAGCTGCCCGGCGAGAAGAAGAATGGCCTGTTCGGAAACCTGATTGCCCTG
AGCCTGGGCCTGACCCCCAACTTCAAGAGCAACTTCGACCTGGCCGAGGATGCCAAACTGCAGCTGAGCA
AGGACACCTACGACGACGACCTGGACAACCTGCTGGCCCAGATCGGCGACCAGTACGCCGACCTGTTTCT
GGCCGCCAAGAACCTGTCCGACGCCATCCTGCTGAGCGACATCCTGAGAGTGAACACCGAGATCACCAAG
GCCCCCCTGAGCGCCTCTATGATCAAGAGATACGACGAGCACCACCAGGACCTGACCCTGCTGAAAGCTC
TCGTGCGGCAGCAGCTGCCTGAGAAGTACAAAGAGATTTTCTTCGACCAGAGCAAGAACGGCTACGCCGG
CTACATTGACGGCGGAGCCAGCCAGGAAGAGTTCTACAAGTTCATCAAGCCCATCCTGGAAAAGATGGAC
GGCACCGAGGAACTGCTCGTGAAGCTGAACAGAGAGGACCTGCTGCGGAAGCAGCGGACCTTCGACAACG
GCAGCATCCCCCACCAGATCCACCTGGGAGAGCTGCACGCCATTCTGCGGCGGCAGGAAGATTTTTACCC
ATTCCTGAAGGACAACCGGGAAAAGATCGAGAAGATCCTGACCTTCCGCATCCCCTACTACGTGGGCCCT
CTGGCCAGGGGAAACAGCAGATTCGCCTGGATGACCAGAAAGAGCGAGGAAACCATCACCCCCTGGAACT
TCGAGGAAGTGGTGGACAAGGGCGCTTCCGCCCAGAGCTTCATCGAGCGGATGACCAACTTCGATAAGAA
CCTGCCCAACGAGAAGGTGCTGCCCAAGCACAGCCTGCTGTACGAGTACTTCACCGTGTATAACGAGCTG
ACCAAAGTGAAATACGTGACCGAGGGAATGAGAAAGCCCGCCTTCCTGAGCGGCGAGCAGAAAAAGGCCA
TCGTGGACCTGCTGTTCAAGACCAACCGGAAAGTGACCGTGAAGCAGCTGAAAGAGGACTACTTCAAGAA
AATCGAGTGCTTCGACTCCGTGGAAATCTCCGGCGTGGAAGATCGGTTCAACGCCTCCCTGGGCACATAC
CACGATCTGCTGAAAATTATCAAGGACAAGGACTTCCTGGACAATGAGGAAAACGAGGACATTCTGGAAG
ATATCGTGCTGACCCTGACACTGTTTGAGGACAGAGAGATGATCGAGGAACGGCTGAAAACCTATGCCCA
CCTGTTCGACGACAAAGTGATGAAGCAGCTGAAGCGGCGGAGATACACCGGCTGGGGCAGGCTGAGCCGG
AAGCTGATCAACGGCATCCGGGACAAGCAGTCCGGCAAGACAATCCTGGATTTCCTGAAGTCCGACGGCT
TCGCCAACAGAAACTTCATGCAGCTGATCCACGACGACAGCCTGACCTTTAAAGAGGACATCCAGAAAGC
CCAGGTGTCCGGCCAGGGCGATAGCCTGCACGAGCACATTGCCAATCTGGCCGGCAGCCCCGCCATTAAG
AAGGGCATCCTGCAGACAGTGAAGGTGGTGGACGAGCTCGTGAAAGTGATGGGCCGGCACAAGCCCGAGA
ACATCGTGATCGAAATGGCCAGAGAGAACCAGACCACCCAGAAGGGACAGAAGAACAGCCGCGAGAGAAT
GAAGCGGATCGAAGAGGGCATCAAAGAGCTGGGCAGCCAGATCCTGAAAGAACACCCCGTGGAAAACACC
CAGCTGCAGAACGAGAAGCTGTACCTGTACTACCTGCAGAATGGGCGGGATATGTACGTGGACCAGGAAC
TGGACATCAACCGGCTGTCCGACTACGATGTGGACCATATCGTGCCTCAGAGCTTTCTGAAGGACGACTC
CATCGACAACAAGGTGCTGACCAGAAGCGACAAGAACCGGGGCAAGAGCGACAACGTGCCCTCCGAAGAG
GTCGTGAAGAAGATGAAGAACTACTGGCGGCAGCTGCTGAACGCCAAGCTGATTACCCAGAGAAAGTTCG
ACAATCTGACCAAGGCCGAGAGAGGCGGCCTGAGCGAACTGGATAAGGCCGGCTTCATCAAGAGACAGCT
GGTGGAAACCCGGCAGATCACAAAGCACGTGGCACAGATCCTGGACTCCCGGATGAACACTAAGTACGAC
GAGAATGACAAGCTGATCCGGGAAGTGAAAGTGATCACCCTGAAGTCCAAGCTGGTGTCCGATTTCCGGA
AGGATTTCCAGTTTTACAAAGTGCGCGAGATCAACAACTACCACCACGCCCACGACGCCTACCTGAACGC
CGTCGTGGGAACCGCCCTGATCAAAAAGTACCCTAAGCTGGAAAGCGAGTTCGTGTACGGCGACTACAAG
GTGTACGACGTGCGGAAGATGATCGCCAAGAGCGAGCAGGAAATCGGCAAGGCTACCGCCAAGTACTTCT
TCTACAGCAACATCATGAACTTTTTCAAGACCGAGATTACCCTGGCCAACGGCGAGATCCGGAAGCGGCC
TCTGATCGAGACAAACGGCGAAACCGGGGAGATCGTGTGGGATAAGGGCCGGGATTTTGCCACCGTGCGG
AAAGTGCTGAGCATGCCCCAAGTGAATATCGTGAAAAAGACCGAGGTGCAGACAGGCGGCTTCAGCAAAG
AGTCTATCCTGCCCAAGAGGAACAGCGATAAGCTGATCGCCAGAAAGAAGGACTGGGACCCTAAGAAGTA
CGGCGGCTTCGACAGCCCCACCGTGGCCTATTCTGTGCTGGTGGTGGCCAAAGTGGAAAAGGGCAAGTCC
AAGAAACTGAAGAGTGTGAAAGAGCTGCTGGGGATCACCATCATGGAAAGAAGCAGCTTCGAGAAGAATC
CCATCGACTTTCTGGAAGCCAAGGGCTACAAAGAAGTGAAAAAGGACCTGATCATCAAGCTGCCTAAGTA
CTCCCTGTTCGAGCTGGAAAACGGCCGGAAGAGAATGCTGGCCTCTGCCGGCGAACTGCAGAAGGGAAAC
GAACTGGCCCTGCCCTCCAAATATGTGAACTTCCTGTACCTGGCCAGCCACTATGAGAAGCTGAAGGGCT
CCCCCGAGGATAATGAGCAGAAACAGCTGTTTGTGGAACAGCACAAGCACTACCTGGACGAGATCATCGA
GCAGATCAGCGAGTTCTCCAAGAGAGTGATCCTGGCCGACGCTAATCTGGACAAAGTGCTGTCCGCCTAC
AACAAGCACCGGGATAAGCCCATCAGAGAGCAGGCCGAGAATATCATCCACCTGTTTACCCTGACCAATC
TGGGAGCCCCTGCCGCCTTCAAGTACTTTGACACCACCATCGACCGGAAGAGGTACACCAGCACCAAAGA
GGTGCTGGACGCCACCCTGATCCACCAGAGCATCACCGGCCTGTACGAGACACGGATCGACCTGTCTCAG
CTGGGAGGCGACAAAAGGCCGGCGGCCACGAAAAAGGCCGGCCAGGCAAAAAAGAAAAAGTAAGAATTCC
TAGAGCTCGCTGATCAGCCTCGACTGTGCCTTCTAGTTGCCAGCCATCTGTTGTTTGCCCCTCCCCCGTG
CCTTCCTTGACCCTGGAAGGTGCCACTCCCACTGTCCTTTCCTAATAAAATGAGGAAATTGCATCGCATT
GTCTGAGTAGGTGTCATTCTATTCTGGGGGGTGGGGTGGGGCAGGACAGCAAGGGGGAGGATTGGGAAGA
GAATAGCAGGCATGCTGGGGAGCGGCCGCAGGAACCCCTAGTGATGGAGTTGGCCACTCCCTCTCTGCGC
GCTCGCTCGCTCACTGAGGCCGGGCGACCAAAGGTCGCCCGACGCCCGGGCTTTGCCCGGGCGGCCTCAG
TGAGCGAGCGAGCGCGCAGCTGCCTGCAGGGGCGCCTGATGCGGTATTTTCTCCTTACGCATCTGTGCGG
TATTTCACACCGCATA
[95 nt withheld, positions 5967-6061]
T
[46 nt withheld, positions 6063-6108]
C
[141 nt withheld, positions 6110-6250]
CCTTTGACGTTGGAGTCCACGTTCTTT
[37 nt withheld, positions 6278-6314]
ACTCTATCTCGGGCTATTCTTTTGATTTATAAGGGATTTTGCCGATTTCGGTCTATTGGTTAAAAAATGA
GCTGATTTAACAAAAATTTAACGCGAATTTTAACAAAATATTAACGTTTACAATTTTATGGTGCACTCTC
AGTACAATCTGCTCTGATGCCGCATAGTTAAGCCAGCCCCGACACCCGCCAACACCCGCTGACGCGCCCT
GACGGGCTTGTCTGCTCCCGGCATCCGCTTACAGACAAGCTGTGACCGTCTCCGGGAGCTGCATGTGTCA
GAGGTTTTCACCGTCATCACCGAAACGCGCGAGACGAAAGGGCCTCGTGATACGCCTATTTTTATAGGTT
AATGTCATGATAATAATGGTTTCTTAGACGTCAGGTGGCACTTTTCGGGGAAATGTGCGCGGAACCCCTA
TTTGTTTATTTTTCTAAATACATTCAAATATGTATCCGCTCATGAGACAATAACCCTGATAAATGCTTCA
ATAATATTGAAAAAGGAAGAGTATGAGTATTCAACATTTCCGTGTCGCCCTTATTCCCTTTTTTGCGGCA
TTTTGCCTTCCTGTTTTTGCTCACCCAGAAACGCTGGTGAAAGTAAAAGATGCTGAAGATCAGTTGGGTG
CACGAGTGGGTTACATCGAACTGGATCTCAACAGCGGTAAGATCCTTGAGAGTTTTCGCCCCGAAGAACG
TTTTCCAATGATGAGCACTTTTAAAGTTCTGCTATGTGGCGCGGTATTATCCCGTATTGACGCCGGGCAA
GAGCAACTCGGTCGCCGCATACACTATTCTCAGAATGACTTGGTTGAGTACTCACCAGTCACAGAAAAGC
ATCTTACGGATGGCATGACAGTAAGAGAATTATGCAGTGCTGCCATAACCATGAGTGATAACACTGCGGC
CAACTTACTTCTGACAACGATCGGAGGACCGAAGGAGCTAACCGCTTTTTTGCACAACATGGGGGATCAT
GTAACTCGCCTTGATCGTTGGGAACCGGAGCTGAATGAAGCCATACCAAACGACGAGCGTGACACCACGA
TGCCTGTAGCAATGGCAACAACGTTGCGCAAACTATTAACTGGCGAACTACTTACTCTAGCTTCCCGGCA
ACAATTAATAGACTGGATGGAGGCGGATAAAGTTGCAGGACCACTTCTGCGCTCGGCCCTTCCGGCTGGC
TGGTTTATTGCTGATAAATCTGGAGCCGGTGAGCGTGGAAGCCGCGGTATCATTGCAGCACTGGGGCCAG
ATGGTAAGCCCTCCCGTATCGTAGTTATCTACACGACGGGGAGTCAGGCAACTATGGATGAACGAAATAG
ACAGATCGCTGAGATAGGTGCCTCACTGATTAAGCATTGGTAACTGTCAGACCAAGTTTACTCATATATA
CTTTAGATTGATTTAAAACTTCATTTTTAATTTAAAAGGATCTAGGTGAAGATCCTTTTTGATAATCTCA
TGACCAAAATCCCTTAACGTGAGTTTTCGTTCCACTGAGCGTCAGACCCCGTAGAAAAGATCAAAGGATC
TTCTTGAGATCCTTTTTTTCTGCGCGTAATCTGCTGCTTGCAAACAAAAAAACCACCGCTACCAGCGGTG
GTTTGTTTGCCGGATCAAGAGCTACCAACTCTTTTTCCGAAGGTAACTGGCTTCAGCAGAGCGCAGATAC
CAAATACTGTTCTTCTAGTGTAGCCGTAGTTAGGCCACCACTTCAAGAACTCTGTAGCACCGCCTACATA
CCTCGCTCTGCTAATCCTGTTACCAGTGGCTGCTGCCAGTGGCGATAAGTCGTGTCTTACCGGGTTGGAC
TCAAGACGATAGTTACCGGATAAGGCGCAGCGGTCGGGCTGAACGGGGGGTTCGTGCACACAGCCCAGCT
TGGAGCGAACGACCTACACCGAACTGAGATACCTACAGCGTGAGCTATGAGAAAGCGCCACGCTTCCCGA
AGGGAGAAAGGCGGACAGGTATCCGGTAAGCGGCAGGGTCGGAACAGGAGAGCGCACGAGGGAGCTTCCA
GGGGGAAACGCCTGGTATCTTTATAGTCCTGTCGGGTTTCGCCACCTCTGACTTGAGCGTCGATTTTTGT
GATGCTCGTCAGGGGGGCGGAGCCTATGGAAAAACGCCAGCAACGCGGCCTTTTTACGGTTCCTGGCCTT
TTGCTGGCCTTTTGCTCACATGT
Features (pLannotate 1.2.2; 18 found; start..end, strand, type, name):
      1..241     +  promoter       U6 promoter: RNA polymerase III promoter for human U6 snRNA
    271..346     +  misc_RNA       gRNA scaffold: guide RNA scaffold for the Streptococcus pyogenes CRISPR/Cas9 system
    353..396     +  misc_RNA       gRNA scaffold (fragment): guide RNA scaffold for the Streptococcus pyogenes CRISPR/Cas9 system
    443..728     +  enhancer       CMV enhancer: human cytomegalovirus immediate early enhancer; contains an 18-bp deletion relative to the standard CMV enhancer
    730..1006    +  promoter       chicken β-actin promoter: No description available
   1007..1234    +  intron         hybrid intron: hybrid between chicken β-actin (CBA) and minute virus of mice (MMV) introns (Gray et al., 2011)
   1372..2973    +  CDS            Cas9(N): N-terminal portion of Streptococcus pyogenes Cas9 (Zetsche et al., 2015)
   2974..5472    +  CDS            Cas9(C): C-terminal portion of Streptococcus pyogenes Cas9 (Zetsche et al., 2015)
   5473..5520    +  CDS            nucleoplasmin NLS: bipartite nuclear localization signal from nucleoplasmin
   5554..5665    +  polyA_signal   bGH poly(A) signal: bovine growth hormone polyadenylation signal
   5770..5910    +  repeat_region  AAV2 ITR: inverted terminal repeat of adeno-associated virus serotype 2 inverted
   5915..5966    -  misc_feature   bom (fragment): basis of mobility region from pBR322
   5985..6440    +  rep_origin     f1 ori (sequence partly withheld): f1 bacteriophage origin of replication; arrow indicates direction of (+) strand synthesis
   6441..6490    -  misc_feature   bom (fragment): basis of mobility region from pBR322
   6592..6627    -  CDS            rop (fragment): Rop protein, which maintains plasmids at low copy number; rop
   6722..6826    +  promoter       AmpR promoter: bla
   6827..7687    +  CDS            AmpR: β-lactamase; bla; confers resistance to ampicillin, carbenicillin, and related antibiotics
   7858..8446    +  rep_origin     ori: high-copy-number ColE1/pMB1/pBR322/pUC origin of replication
