[The description below was written by a language model from this plasmid's Addgene catalogue record and pLannotate feature annotations shown in this document.]
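Description:
pKLF6.1.0-gDNA is a pX330-based CRISPR plasmid that expresses both a single guide RNA against human KLF6 and Streptococcus pyogenes Cas9 from one vector, for transfection into mammalian cells. It is propagated in E. coli as a high-copy plasmid through a ColE1/pUC-type origin and selected with ampicillin via the β-lactamase gene. A filamentous phage (f1/M13) origin and small pBR322-derived remnants (bom and rop fragments) are also present in the backbone. A single AAV2 inverted terminal repeat lies downstream of the Cas9 cassette. With only one ITR annotated, this is a backbone relic rather than a functional AAV packaging arrangement.

The KLF6 targeting spacer was cloned between the two BbsI sites of pX330, destroying both. This places it directly after the human U6 RNA polymerase III promoter and in front of the S. pyogenes gRNA scaffold, so a complete sgRNA is transcribed. The PAM listed with the guide in the record is genomic context and is not part of the plasmid. Cas9 is driven by a hybrid CBh-type promoter made up of the CMV enhancer, the chicken β-actin promoter and a hybrid intron. The annotation splits the coding sequence into contiguous N- and C-terminal portions that together form the full-length nuclease, followed by a C-terminal nucleoplasmin nuclear localization signal and a bGH polyadenylation signal.

The stated purpose is to create GFP fusion proteins, but no GFP or homology arms are annotated here. The plasmid therefore presumably supplies the targeted cut at KLF6, with the GFP donor template provided separately, though the record does not describe that donor. The two sequence records (depositor and NGS) differ by one nucleotide in length and in their start coordinate but show the same feature set.
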