Addgene plasmid #132435: pKLF6.1.0-gDNA
Purpose: CRISPR/Cas9 plasmid to create GFP fusion proteins
Depositing lab: Kevin White. Depositing organization: University of Chicago.
Backbone
  Vector backbone: pX330
  Backbone manufacturer: addgene ID: 42230
  Vector type: CRISPR
Growth in bacteria
  Bacterial resistance: Ampicillin, 100 μg/mL
  Growth temperature: 37°C
  Growth strain: DH5alpha
  Copy number: High Copy
Gene/Insert
  Gene/Insert name: KLF6
  gRNA/shRNA sequence: ACATGAAGAGGCACCTCTGA GGG
  Species: H. sapiens (human)
  Entrez Gene: KLF6 (a.k.a. BCD1, CBA1, COPEB, CPBP, GBF, PAC1, ST12, ZF9)
  Cloning method: Restriction Enzyme; 5′ cloning site BbsI (destroyed during cloning); 3′ cloning site BbsI (destroyed during cloning)
Terms and licenses: Academic/Nonprofit Terms; Industry Terms: Not Available to Industry
Depositor comments: gRNA sequence also includes uncloned PAM after the space
How to cite: pKLF6.1.0-gDNA was a gift from Kevin White (Addgene plasmid # 132435 ; http://n2t.net/addgene:132435 ; RRID:Addgene_132435)
